>Addgene plasmid #35331 | pBbE1a-RFP | depositor full sequence | sequence record 42998 | pBbE1a-RFP sequence 4265 bps
GACGTCGACACCATCGAATGGTGCAAAACCTTTCGCGGTATGGCATGATAGCGCCCGGAAGAGAGTCAAT
TCAGGGTGGTGAATGTGAAACCAGTAACGTTATACGATGTCGCAGAGTATGCCGGTGTCTCTTATCAGAC
CGTTTCCCGCGTGGTGAACCAGGCCAGCCACGTTTCTGCGAAAACGCGGGAAAAAGTGGAAGCGGCGATG
GCGGAGCTGAATTACATTCCCAACCGCGTGGCACAACAACTGGCGGGCAAACAGTCGTTGCTGATTGGCG
TTGCCACCTCCAGTCTGGCCCTGCACGCGCCGTCGCAAATTGTCGCGGCGATTAAATCTCGCGCCGATCA
ACTGGGTGCCAGCGTGGTGGTGTCGATGGTAGAACGAAGCGGCGTCGAAGCCTGTAAAGCGGCGGTGCAC
AATCTTCTCGCGCAACGCGTCAGTGGGCTGATCATTAACTATCCGCTGGATGACCAGGATGCCATTGCTG
TGGAAGCTGCCTGCACTAATGTTCCGGCGTTATTTCTTGATGTCTCTGACCAGACACCCATCAACAGTAT
TATTTTCTCCCATGAAGACGGTACGCGACTGGGCGTGGAGCATCTGGTCGCATTGGGTCACCAGCAAATC
GCGCTGTTAGCGGGCCCATTAAGTTCTGTCTCGGCGCGTCTGCGTCTGGCTGGCTGGCATAAATATCTCA
CTCGCAATCAAATTCAGCCGATAGCGGAACGGGAAGGCGACTGGAGTGCCATGTCCGGTTTTCAACAAAC
CATGCAAATGCTGAATGAGGGCATCGTTCCCACTGCGATGCTGGTTGCCAACGATCAGATGGCGCTGGGC
GCAATGCGCGCCATTACCGAGTCCGGGCTGCGCGTTGGTGCGGATATCTCGGTAGTGGGATACGACGATA
CCGAAGACAGCTCATGTTATATCCCGCCGTTAACCACCATCAAACAGGATTTTCGCCTGCTGGGGCAAAC
CAGCGTGGACCGCTTGCTGCAACTCTCTCAGGGCCAGGCGGTGAAGGGCAATCAGCTGTTGCCCGTCTCA
CTGGTGAAAAGAAAAACCACCCTGGCGCCCAATACGCAAACCGCCTCTCCCCGCGCGTTGGCCGATTCAT
TAATGCAGCTGGCACGACAGGTTTCCCGACTGGAAAGCGGGCAGTGAGCGCAACGCAATTAATGTAAGTT
AGCGCGAATTGATCTGGTTTGACAGCTTATCATCGACTGCACGGTGCACCAATGCTTCTGGCGTCAGGCA
GCCATCGGAAGCTGTGGTATGGCTGTGCAGGTCGTAAATCACTGCATAATTCGTGTCGCTCAAGGCGCAC
TCCCGTTCTGGATAATGTTTTTTGCGCCGACATCATAACGGTTCTGGCAAATATTCTGAAATGAGCTGTT
GACAATTAATCATCCGGCTCGTATAATGTGTGGAATTGTGAGCGGATAACAATTTCAGAATTCAAAAGAT
CTTTTAAGAAGGAGATATACATATGGCGAGTAGCGAAGACGTTATCAAAGAGTTCATGCGTTTCAAAGTT
CGTATGGAAGGTTCCGTTAACGGTCACGAGTTCGAAATCGAAGGTGAAGGTGAAGGTCGTCCGTACGAAG
GTACCCAGACCGCTAAACTGAAAGTTACCAAAGGTGGTCCGCTGCCGTTCGCTTGGGACATCCTGTCCCC
GCAGTTCCAGTACGGTTCCAAAGCTTACGTTAAACACCCGGCTGACATCCCGGACTACCTGAAACTGTCC
TTCCCGGAAGGTTTCAAATGGGAACGTGTTATGAACTTCGAAGACGGTGGTGTTGTTACCGTTACCCAGG
ACTCCTCCCTGCAAGACGGTGAGTTCATCTACAAAGTTAAACTGCGTGGTACCAACTTCCCGTCCGACGG
TCCGGTTATGCAGAAAAAAACCATGGGTTGGGAAGCTTCCACCGAACGTATGTACCCGGAAGACGGTGCT
CTGAAAGGTGAAATCAAAATGCGTCTGAAACTGAAAGACGGTGGTCACTACGACGCTGAAGTTAAAACCA
CCTACATGGCTAAAAAACCGGTTCAGCTGCCGGGTGCTTACAAAACCGACATCAAACTGGACATCACCTC
CCACAACGAAGACTACACCATCGTTGAACAGTACGAACGTGCTGAAGGTCGTCACTCCACCGGTGCTTAA
GGATCCAAACTCGAGTAAGGATCTCCAGGCATCAAATAAAACGAAAGGCTCAGTCGAAAGACTGGGCCTT
TCGTTTTATCTGTTGTTTGTCGGTGAACGCTCTCTACTAGAGTCACACTGGCTCACCTTCGGGTGGGCCT
TTCTGCGTTTATACCTAGGGCGTTCGGCTGCGGCGAGCGGTATCAGCTCACTCAAAGGCGGTAATACGGT
TATCCACAGAATCAGGGGATAACGCAGGAAAGAACATGTGAGCAAAAGGCCAGCAAAAGGCCAGGAACCG
TAAAAAGGCCGCGTTGCTGGCGTTTTTCCATAGGCTCCGCCCCCCTGACGAGCATCACAAAAATCGACGC
TCAAGTCAGAGGTGGCGAAACCCGACAGGACTATAAAGATACCAGGCGTTTCCCCCTGGAAGCTCCCTCG
TGCGCTCTCCTGTTCCGACCCTGCCGCTTACCGGATACCTGTCCGCCTTTCTCCCTTCGGGAAGCGTGGC
GCTTTCTCATAGCTCACGCTGTAGGTATCTCAGTTCGGTGTAGGTCGTTCGCTCCAAGCTGGGCTGTGTG
CACGAACCCCCCGTTCAGCCCGACCGCTGCGCCTTATCCGGTAACTATCGTCTTGAGTCCAACCCGGTAA
GACACGACTTATCGCCACTGGCAGCAGCCACTGGTAACAGGATTAGCAGAGCGAGGTATGTAGGCGGTGC
TACAGAGTTCTTGAAGTGGTGGCCTAACTACGGCTACACTAGAAGGACAGTATTTGGTATCTGCGCTCTG
CTGAAGCCAGTTACCTTCGGAAAAAGAGTTGGTAGCTCTTGATCCGGCAAACAAACCACCGCTGGTAGCG
GTGGTTTTTTTGTTTGCAAGCAGCAGATTACGCGCAGAAAAAAAGGATCTCAAGAAGATCCTTTGATCTT
TTCTACGGGGTCTGACGCTCAGTGGAACGAAAACTCACGTTAAGGGATTTTGGTCATGACTAGTGCTTGG
ATTCTCACCAATAAAAAACGCCCGGCGGCAACCGAGCGTTCTGAACAAATCCAGATGGAGTTCTGAGGTC
ATTACTGGATCTATCAACAGGAGTCCAAGCGAGCTCGTAAACTTGGTCTGACAGTTACCAATGCTTAATC
AGTGAGGCACCTATCTCAGCGATCTGTCTATTTCGTTCATCCATAGTTGCCTGACTCCCCGTCGTGTAGA
TAACTACGATACGGGAGGGCTTACCATCTGGCCCCAGTGCTGCAATGATACCGCGAGACCCACGCTCACC
GGCTCCAGATTTATCAGCAATAAACCAGCCAGCCGGAAGGGCCGAGCGCAGAAGTGGTCCTGCAACTTTA
TCCGCCTCCATCCAGTCTATTAATTGTTGCCGGGAAGCTAGAGTAAGTAGTTCGCCAGTTAATAGTTTGC
GCAACGTTGTTGCCATTGCTACAGGCATCGTGGTGTCACGCTCGTCGTTTGGTATGGCTTCATTCAGCTC
CGGTTCCCAACGATCAAGGCGAGTTACATGATCCCCCATGTTGTGCAAAAAAGCGGTTAGCTCCTTCGGT
CCTCCGATCGTTGTCAGAAGTAAGTTGGCCGCAGTGTTATCACTCATGGTTATGGCAGCACTGCATAATT
CTCTTACTGTCATGCCATCCGTAAGATGCTTTTCTGTGACTGGTGAGTACTCAACCAAGTCATTCTGAGA
ATAGTGTATGCGGCGACCGAGTTGCTCTTGCCCGGCGTCAATACGGGATAATACCGCGCCACATAGCAGA
ACTTTAAAAGTGCTCATCATTGGAAAACGTTCTTCGGGGCGAAAACTCTCAAGGATCTTACCGCTGTTGA
GATCCAGTTCGATGTAACCCACTCGTGCACCCAACTGATCTTCAGCATCTTTTACTTTCACCAGCGTTTC
TGGGTGAGCAAAAACAGGAAGGCAAAATGCCGCAAAAAAGGGAATAAGGGCGACACGGAAATGTTGAATA
CTCATACTCTTCCTTTTTCAATATTATTGAAGCATTTATCAGGGTTATTGTCTCATGAGCGGATACATAT
TTGAATGTATTTAGAAAAATAAACAAATAGGGGTTCCGCGCACATTTCCCCGAAAAGTGCCACCT
Features (pLannotate 1.2.2; 13 found; start..end, strand, type, name):
      7..84      +  promoter       lacIq promoter: lacI (mutant); In the lacIq allele, a single base change in the promoter boosts expression of the lacI gene about 10-fold.
     85..1167    +  CDS            lacI: lac repressor; lacI; The lac repressor binds to the lac operator to inhibit transcription in E. coli. This inhibition can be relieved by adding lactose or isopropyl-β-D-thiogalactopyranoside (IPTG).
   1209..1226    +  promoter       tet promoter (fragment): E. coli promoter for tetracycline efflux protein gene
   1222..1323    -  CDS            yciV (fragment): RNAAM_ECOLI - Also known as trpH From Escherichia coli (strain K12).
   1399..1428    +  promoter       trc promoter: strong E. coli promoter; hybrid between the trp and lac UV5 promoters
   1436..1452    +  protein_bind   lac operator: The lac repressor binds to the lac operator to inhibit transcription in E. coli. This inhibition can be relieved by adding lactose or isopropyl-β-D-thiogalactopyranoside (IPTG). lac repressor encoded by lacI
   1493..2170    +  CDS            mRFP1: monomeric derivative of DsRed (Campbell et al., 2002)
   2203..2274    +  terminator     rrnB T1 terminator: transcription terminator T1 from the E. coli rrnB gene
   2290..2317    +  terminator     T7Te terminator: phage T7 early transcription terminator
   2475..3063    -  rep_origin     ori: high-copy-number ColE1/pMB1/pBR322/pUC origin of replication
   3151..3245    -  terminator     lambda t0 terminator: transcription terminator from phage lambda
   3275..4135    -  CDS            AmpR: β-lactamase; bla; confers resistance to ampicillin, carbenicillin, and related antibiotics
   4136..4240    -  promoter       AmpR promoter: bla
