[The description below was written by a language model from this plasmid's Addgene catalogue record and pLannotate feature annotations shown in this document.]
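Description:
pBbE1a-RFP is a bacterial expression plasmid from the BglBrick (pBb) vector series, a synthetic biology platform of modular, interchangeable vectors for gene expression in E. coli. The full depositor sequence is 4,265 bp, consistent with the recorded 3,587 bp backbone plus a 678 bp insert. The plasmid replicates from a ColE1-type origin, recorded as high copy, and is selected with ampicillin through a β-lactamase (AmpR) gene driven by its own bla promoter. A lambda t0 terminator lies between the resistance gene and the origin, which helps insulate the replication region from read-through transcription.

The payload is a synthetic RFP reporter, annotated as mRFP1, the monomeric derivative of DsRed. It is expressed from the trc promoter, a strong hybrid of the trp and lacUV5 promoters, followed immediately by a lac operator. The plasmid also carries lacI under the lacIq promoter, a mutant promoter that boosts repressor output, so the vector supplies its own repressor and keeps the trc promoter off until lactose or IPTG relieves repression. Downstream of the reporter, a tandem pair of terminators (rrnB T1 and T7Te) ends transcription and isolates the expression cassette from the rest of the plasmid. The short tet promoter and yciV fragments annotated between lacI and the trc promoter are partial matches and are probably not functional elements.

Within the BglBrick collection, RFP acts as a placeholder and reporter, letting the behaviour of this origin, promoter and marker combination be characterised by fluorescence. The record lists restriction enzyme cloning, so the RFP can presumably be replaced with a gene of interest for IPTG-inducible expression.
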