Addgene plasmid #35331: pBbE1a-RFP
Depositing lab: Jay Keasling. Depositing organization: University of California, Berkeley. Publication: BglBrick vectors and datasheets: A synthetic biology platform for gene expression. Lee TS, Krupa RA, Zhang F, Hajimorad M, Holtz WJ, Prasad N, Lee SK, Keasling JD. J Biol Eng. 2011 Sep 20;5:12. 10.1186/1754-1611-5-12 PubMed 21933410.
Backbone
  Vector backbone: pBb
  Backbone size w/o insert (bp): 3587
  Vector type: Bacterial Expression, Synthetic Biology
Growth in bacteria
  Bacterial resistance: Ampicillin, 100 μg/mL
  Growth temperature: 37°C
  Growth strain: DH5alpha
  Copy number: High Copy
Gene/Insert
  Gene/Insert name: RFP (alt name: JBEI Part ID: JPUB_000097)
  Species: Synthetic
  Insert size (bp): 678
  Promoter: Trc
  Cloning method: Restriction Enzyme
  Sequencing primers: 5′ jkRFP-R (gctttggaaccgtactggaa); 3′ jkRFP-F (tggtcactacgacgctgaag)
Terms and licenses: Academic/Nonprofit Terms; Industry Terms: Not Available to Industry
Depositor comments: JBEI Part ID: JPUB_000097; Origin: colE1
How to cite: pBbE1a-RFP was a gift from Jay Keasling (Addgene plasmid # 35331 ; http://n2t.net/addgene:35331 ; RRID:Addgene_35331)
