>Addgene plasmid #35331 | pBbE1a-RFP | addgene partial sequence | sequence record 43665 | jkRFP-F 5'-tggtcactacgacgctgaag-3'
GTTCAGCTGCCGGGTGCTTACAAAACCGACATCAAACTGGACATCACCTCCCACAACGAAGACTACACCA
TCGTTGAACAGTACGAACGTGCTGAAGGTCGTCACTCCACCGGTGCTTAAGGATCCAAACTCGAGTAAGG
ATCTCCAGGCATCAAATAAAACGAAAGGCTCAGTCGAAAGACTGGGCCTTTCGTTTTATCTGTTGTTTGT
CGGTGAACGCTCTCTACTAGAGTCACACTGGCTCACCTTCGGGTGGGCCTTTCTGCGTTTATACCTAGGG
CGTTCGGCTGCGGCGAGCGGTATCAGCTCACTCAAAGGCGGTAATACGGTTATCCACAGAATCAGGGGAT
AACGCAGGAAAGAACATGTGAGCAAAAGGCCAGCAAAAGGCCAGGAACCGTAAAAAGGCCGCGTTGCTGG
CGTTTTTCCATAGGCTCCGCCCCCCTGACGAGCATCACAAAAATCGACGCTCAAGTCAGAGGTGGCGAAA
CCCGACAGGACTATAAAGATACCAGGCGTTTCCCCCTGGAAGCTCCCTCGTGCGCTCTCCTGTTCCGACC
CTGCCGCTTACCGGATACCTGTCCGCCTTTCTCCCTTCGGGAAGCGTGGCGCTTTCTCATAGCTCACGCT
GTAGGTATCTCAGTTCGGTGTAGGTCGTTCGCTCCAAGCTGGGCTGTGTGCACGAACCCCCCGTTCAGCC
CGACCGCTGCGCCTTATCCGGTAACTATCGTCTTGAGTCCAACCCGGTAAGACACGACTTATCGCCACTG
GCAGCAGCCACTGGTAACAGGATTAGCAGAGCGAGGTATGTAGGCGGTGCTACAGAGTTCTTGAAGTGGT
GGCCTAACTACGGCTACACTAG
