>Addgene plasmid #35331 | pBbE1a-RFP | addgene partial sequence | sequence record 43666 | jkRFP-R 5'-gctttggaaccgtactggaa-3'
CCTTTGGTAACTTTCAGTTTAGCGGTCTGGGTACCTTCGTACGGACGACCTTCACCTTCACCTTCGATTT
CGAACTCGTGACCGTTAACGGAACCTTCCATACGAACTTTGAAACGCATGAACTCTTTGATAACGTCTTC
GCTACTCGCCATATGTATATCTCCTTCTTAAAAGATCTTTTGAATTCTGAAATTGTTATCCGCTCACAAT
TCCACACATTATACGAGCCGGATGATTAATTGTCAACAGCTCATTTCAGAATATTTGCCAGAACCGTTAT
GATGTCGGCGCAAAAAACATTATCCAGAACGGGAGTGCGCCTTGAGCGACACGAATTATGCAGTGATTTA
CGACCTGCACAGCCATACCACAGCTTCCGATGGCTGCCTGACGCCAGAAGCATTGGTGCACCGTGCAGTC
GATGATAAGCTGTCAAACCAGATCAATTCGCGCTAACTTACATTAATTGCGTTGCGCTCACTGCCCGCTT
TCCAGTCGGGAAACCTGTCGTGCCAGCTGCATTAATGAATCGGCCAACGCGCGGGGAGAGGCGGTTTGCG
TATTGGGCGCCAGGGTGGTTTTTCTTTTCACCAGTGAGACGGGCAACAGCTGATTGCCCTTCACCGCCTG
GCCCTGAGAGAGTTGCAGCAAGCGGTCCACGCTGGTTTGCCCCAGCAGGCGAAAATCCTGTTTGATGGTG
GTTAACGGCGGGATATAACATGAGCTGTCTTCGGTATCGTCGTATCCCACTACCGAGATATCCGCACCAA
CGCGCAGCCCGGACTCGGTAATGGCGCGCATTGCGCCCAGCGCCATCTGATCGTTGGCAACCAGCATCGC
AGTGGGAACGATGCCCTCATTCAGCATTTGCATGGTTTGTTGAAAACCG
